Addgene plasmid #103651: LSB-hsa-miR-569
Purpose: Used to sense miRNA activity using fluorescence based tools. hsa-miR-569 target in 3' UTR of of mKate. miRNA activity can be measured by the repression of mKate2 relative to EBFP2 fluorescent proteins . Plasmid is inherently unstable; please see Depositor Comments
Depositing lab: Ron Weiss. Depositing organization: Massachusetts Institute of Technology. Publication: A mixed antagonistic/synergistic miRNA repression model enables accurate predictions of multi-input miRNA sensor activity. Gam JJ, Babb J, Weiss R. Nat Commun. 2018 Jun 22;9(1):2430. doi: 10.1038/s41467-018-04575-0. PubMed 29934631.
Backbone
  Vector backbone: Low Sensor Backbone (LSB)
  Vector type: Mammalian Expression, Synthetic Biology
Growth in bacteria
  Bacterial resistance: Ampicillin and Kanamycin, 100 & 50 μg/mL
  Growth temperature: 30°C
  Growth strain: NEB Stable
  Copy number: High Copy
Gene/Insert
  Gene/Insert name: hsa-miR-569 target
  Species: H. sapiens (human)
  Entrez Gene: MIR569 (a.k.a. MIRN569, hsa-mir-569)
  Promoter: EF-1a
  Cloning method: Gibson Cloning
Terms and licenses: Academic/Nonprofit Terms; Industry Terms: Not Available to Industry
Depositor comments: Please note that this plasmid is inherently unstable due to a repeating poly A element. We recommend performing a diagnostic digest on multiple colonies upon receipt. The depositors would like to note the presence of several discrepancies between the depositor sequence and physical plasmid sequence. In particular, the sequences upstream and downstream of the puromycin coding region have 10 bp insertions which do not affect the ability to perform puromycin selection. The sequences for those regions within the physical plasmids are as follows: Upstream of Puro: GAATTCGACCGCCTGTCTCAAGGTGCCACC; Downstream of Puro: GCTTTGAGACTACGCGTGAATTCACTCCTC. Please contact if you are interested in this plasmid prior to placing an order.
How to cite: LSB-hsa-miR-569 was a gift from Ron Weiss (Addgene plasmid # 103651 ; http://n2t.net/addgene:103651 ; RRID:Addgene_103651)
