[The description below was written by a language model from this plasmid's Addgene catalogue record and pLannotate feature annotations shown in this document.]
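Description:
LSB-hsa-miR-569 is a mammalian expression and synthetic biology plasmid built on the Low Sensor Backbone (LSB). It serves as a two-colour fluorescent reporter of microRNA activity. In E. coli it replicates from a high-copy ColE1/pUC-type origin and carries both β-lactamase (AmpR) and an aph(3')-Ia kanamycin resistance gene, in line with the dual ampicillin/kanamycin selection in the record. The annotated depositor sequence is about 11 kb.

The payload is two parallel transcription units. Each is driven by the human EF-1α core promoter with its intron A and ends in a rabbit β-globin polyadenylation signal. Gateway attB4, attB1 and attB2 scars flank the promoter and coding segments, apparently remnants of how the units were assembled. The first unit encodes the red fluorescent protein mKate2. According to the catalogue entry, a target site for human miR-569 sits in its 3' UTR; this site is not separately annotated in the feature table, but it presumably lies between the mKate2 coding sequence and its poly(A) signal. The second unit expresses the blue protein EBFP2 without a miRNA target and acts as an internal normaliser. When miR-569 is active in transfected cells, mKate2 is repressed relative to EBFP2, so the red-to-blue ratio reads out miRNA activity. A puromycin N-acetyltransferase gene with its own β-globin poly(A) allows selection in mammalian cells, although no promoter is annotated directly upstream of it.

The depositor notes that the repeated poly(A) elements make the plasmid inherently unstable. The physical plasmid also differs slightly from the depositor sequence, including short insertions flanking the puromycin coding region that do not impair selection.
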