Features (pLannotate 1.2.2; 28 found; start..end, strand, type, name):
     87..675     -  rep_origin     ori: high-copy-number ColE1/pMB1/pBR322/pUC origin of replication
    846..1706    -  CDS            AmpR: β-lactamase; bla; confers resistance to ampicillin, carbenicillin, and related antibiotics
   1707..1778    -  promoter       AmpR promoter: bla
   1857..2456    +  CDS            PuroR: puromycin N-acetyltransferase; pac from Streptomyces alboniger; confers resistance to puromycin
   2461..2541    +  CDS            HBB (fragment): HBB_PONPY - Experimental evidence at transcript level: Swiss-Prot protein existence level 2. Involved in oxygen transport from the lung to the various peripheral tissues. From Pongo pygmaeus (Bornean orangutan).
   2612..2667    +  polyA_signal   β-globin poly(A) signal: rabbit β-globin polyadenylation signal (Gil and Proudfoot, 1987)
   3646..3666    +  protein_bind   attB4: mutant version of attB; core recombination site for the Gateway® BP reaction BP Clonase™
   3734..3945    +  promoter       EF-1α core promoter: core promoter for human elongation factor EF-1α
   3946..4884    +  intron         EF-1α intron A: intron upstream of the start codon of human EF-1α
   4911..4931    +  protein_bind   attB1: mutant version of attB; core recombination site for the Gateway® BP reaction BP Clonase™
   4951..5646    +  CDS            mKate2: mKate2 is a basic (constitutively fluorescent) red fluorescent protein published in 2009, derived from Entacmaea quadricolor. It is reported to be a rapidly-maturing monomer with moderate acid sensitivity.
   5666..5690    -  protein_bind   attB2: mutant version of attB; recombination site for the Gateway® BP reaction BP Clonase™
   5830..5904    +  CDS            HBB (fragment): HBB_PONPY - Experimental evidence at transcript level: Swiss-Prot protein existence level 2. Involved in oxygen transport from the lung to the various peripheral tissues. From Pongo pygmaeus (Bornean orangutan).
   5975..6030    +  polyA_signal   β-globin poly(A) signal: rabbit β-globin polyadenylation signal (Gil and Proudfoot, 1987)
   6414..6439    +  misc_feature   SA: splice acceptor site
   7111..7131    +  protein_bind   attB4: mutant version of attB; core recombination site for the Gateway® BP reaction BP Clonase™
   7199..7410    +  promoter       EF-1α core promoter: core promoter for human elongation factor EF-1α
   7411..8349    +  intron         EF-1α intron A: intron upstream of the start codon of human EF-1α
   8376..8396    +  protein_bind   attB1: mutant version of attB; core recombination site for the Gateway® BP reaction BP Clonase™
   8407..9123    +  CDS            EBFP2: EBFP2 is a basic (constitutively fluorescent) blue fluorescent protein published in 2007, derived from Aequorea victoria. It is reported to be a rapidly-maturing monomer with moderate acid sensitivity.
   9131..9155    -  protein_bind   attB2: mutant version of attB; recombination site for the Gateway® BP reaction BP Clonase™
   9159..9239    +  CDS            HBB (fragment): HBB_PONPY - Experimental evidence at transcript level: Swiss-Prot protein existence level 2. Involved in oxygen transport from the lung to the various peripheral tissues. From Pongo pygmaeus (Bornean orangutan).
   9310..9365    +  polyA_signal   β-globin poly(A) signal: rabbit β-globin polyadenylation signal (Gil and Proudfoot, 1987)
   9748..9770    -  protein_bind   lac operator (fragment): The lac repressor binds to the lac operator to inhibit transcription in E. coli. This inhibition can be relieved by adding lactose or isopropyl-β-D-thiogalactopyranoside (IPTG). lac repressor encoded by lacI
   9774..9804    -  promoter       lac promoter: promoter for the E. coli lac operon
   9819..9840    -  protein_bind   CAP binding site: CAP binding activates transcription in the presence of cAMP. E. coli catabolite activator protein
   9853..9892    -  CDS            lacI (fragment): lac repressor; lacI; The lac repressor binds to the lac operator to inhibit transcription in E. coli. This inhibition can be relieved by adding lactose or isopropyl-β-D-thiogalactopyranoside (IPTG).
  10065..10874   +  CDS            KanR: aminoglycoside phosphotransferase; aph(3')-Ia; confers resistance to kanamycin in bacteria or G418 (Geneticin®) in eukaryotes
>Addgene plasmid #103651 | LSB-hsa-miR-569 | depositor full sequence | sequence record 196350 | Full Sequence
AATTGAGGGGATAACGCAGGAAAGAACATGTGAGCAAAAGGCCAGCAAAAGGCCAGGAACCGTAAAAAGG
CCGCGTTGCTGGCGTTTTTCCATAGGCTCCGCCCCCCTGACGAGCATCACAAAAATCGACGCTCAAGTCA
GAGGTGGCGAAACCCGACAGGACTATAAAGATACCAGGCGTTTCCCCCTGGAAGCTCCCTCGTGCGCTCT
CCTGTTCCGACCCTGCCGCTTACCGGATACCTGTCCGCCTTTCTCCCTTCGGGAAGCGTGGCGCTTTCTC
ATAGCTCACGCTGTAGGTATCTCAGTTCGGTGTAGGTCGTTCGCTCCAAGCTGGGCTGTGTGCACGAACC
CCCCGTTCAGCCCGACCGCTGCGCCTTATCCGGTAACTATCGTCTTGAGTCCAACCCGGTAAGACACGAC
TTATCGCCACTGGCAGCAGCCACTGGTAACAGGATTAGCAGAGCGAGGTATGTAGGCGGTGCTACAGAGT
TCTTGAAGTGGTGGCCTAACTACGGCTACACTAGAAGAACAGTATTTGGTATCTGCGCTCTGCTGAAGCC
AGTTACCTTCGGAAAAAGAGTTGGTAGCTCTTGATCCGGCAAACAAACCACCGCTGGTAGCGGTGGTTTT
TTTGTTTGCAAGCAGCAGATTACGCGCAGAAAAAAAGGATCTCAAGAAGATCCTTTGATCTTTTCTACGG
GGTCTGACGCTCAGTGGAACGAAAACTCACGTTAAGGGATTTTGGTCATGAGATTATCAAAAAGGATCTT
CACCTAGATCCTTTTAAATTAAAAATGAAGTTTTAAATCAATCTAAAGTATATATGAGTAAACTTGGTCT
GACAGTTACCAATGCTTAATCAGTGAGGCACCTATCTCAGCGATCTGTCTATTTCGTTCATCCATAGTTG
CCTGACTCCCCGTCGTGTAGATAACTACGATACGGGAGGGCTTACCATCTGGCCCCAGTGCTGCAATGAT
ACCGCGAGAACCACGCTCACCGGCTCCAGATTTATCAGCAATAAACCAGCCAGCCGGAAGGGCCGAGCGC
AGAAGTGGTCCTGCAACTTTATCCGCCTCCATCCAGTCTATTAATTGTTGCCGGGAAGCTAGAGTAAGTA
GTTCGCCAGTTAATAGTTTGCGCAACGTTGTTGCCATTGCTACAGGCATCGTGGTGTCACGCTCGTCGTT
TGGTATGGCTTCATTCAGCTCCGGTTCCCAACGATCAAGGCGAGTTACATGATCCCCCATGTTGTGCAAA
AAAGCGGTTAGCTCCTTCGGTCCTCCGATCGTTGTCAGAAGTAAGTTGGCCGCAGTGTTATCACTCATGG
TTATGGCAGCACTGCATAATTCTCTTACTGTCATGCCATCCGTAAGATGCTTTTCTGTGACTGGTGAGTA
CTCAACCAAGTCATTCTGAGAATAGTGTATGCGGCGACCGAGTTGCTCTTGCCCGGCGTCAATACGGGAT
AATACCGCGCCACATAGCAGAACTTTAAAAGTGCTCATCATTGGAAAACGTTCTTCGGGGCGAAAACTCT
CAAGGATCTTACCGCTGTTGAGATCCAGTTCGATGTAACCCACTCGTGCACCCAACTGATCTTCAGCATC
TTTTACTTTCACCAGCGTTTCTGGGTGAGCAAAAACAGGAAGGCAAAATGCCGCAAAAAAGGGAATAAGG
GCGACACGGAAATGTTGAATACTCATACTCTTCCTTTTTCAATATTATTGAAGCATTTATCAGGGTTATT
GTCTCATGAGCGGATACATATTTGAATGTAGCTCCGAATTTCTCGAGGGCTTGTCGACGACGGCGGTCTC
CGTCGTCAGGATCATGAATTCGACCCGCCTGCCACCATGACCGAGTACAAGCCCACGGTGCGCCTCGCCA
CCCGCGACGACGTCCCCCGGGCCGTACGCACCCTCGCCGCCGCGTTCGCCGACTACCCCGCCACGCGCCA
CACCGTCGACCCGGACCGCCACATCGAGCGGGTCACCGAGCTGCAAGAACTCTTCCTCACGCGCGTCGGG
CTCGACATCGGCAAGGTGTGGGTCGCGGACGACGGCGCCGCGGTGGCGGTCTGGACCACGCCGGAGAGCG
TCGAAGCGGGGGCGGTGTTCGCCGAGATCGGCCCGCGCATGGCCGAGTTGAGCGGTTCCCGGCTGGCCGC
GCAGCAACAGATGGAAGGCCTCCTGGCGCCGCACCGGCCCAAGGAGCCCGCGTGGTTCCTGGCCACCGTC
GGCGTCTCGCCCGACCACCAGGGCAAGGGTCTGGGCAGCGCCGTCGTGCTCCCCGGAGTGGAGGCGGCCG
AGCGCGCCGGGGTGCCCGCCTTCCTGGAGACATCCGCGCCCCGCAACCTCCCCTTCTACGAGCGGCTCGG
CTTCACCGTCACCGCCGACGTCGAGGTGCCCGAAGGACCGCGCACCTGGTGCATGACCCGCAAGCCCGGT
GCCTGATACGCGTGAATTCACTCCTCAGGTGCAGGCTGCCTATCAGAAGGTGGTGGCTGGTGTGGCCAAT
GCCCTGGCTCACAAATACCACTGAGATCTTTTTCCCTCTGCCAAAAATTATGGGGACATCATGAAGCCCC
TTGAGCATCTGACTTCTGGCTAATAAAGGAAATTTATTTTCATTGCAATAGTGTGTTGGAATTTTTTGTG
TCTCTCACTCGGAAGGACATATGGGAGGGCAAATCATTTAAAACATCAGAATGAGTATTTGGTTTAGAGT
TTGGCAACATATGCCCATATGCTGGCTGCCATGAACAAAGGTTGGCTATAAAGAGGTCATCAGTATATGA
AACAGCCCCCTGCTGTCCATTCCTTATTCCATAGAAAAGCCTTGACTTGAGGTTAGATTTTTTTTATATT
TTGTTTTGTGTTATTTTTTTCTTTAACATCCCTAAAATTTTCCTTACATGTTTTACTAGCCAGATTTTTC
CTCCTCTCCTGACTACTCCCAGTCATAGCTGTCCCTCTTCTCTTATGGAGATCCCTCGACCTGCAGCCCA
AGCTTGAATTCTCTAGAATTACCCTGTTATCCCTATGCTTGGTTTACCGAGCTCTTATTGGTTTTCAAAC
TTCATTGACTGTGCCCAACGCGCCTGGGAGCTCACGGGGACAGCCCCCCCCCAAAGCCCCCAGGGATGTA
ATTACGTCCCTCCCCCGCTAGGGGGCAGCAGCGAGCCGCCCGGGGCTCCGCTCCGGTCCGGCGCTCCCCC
CGCATCCCCGAGCCGGCAGCGTGCGGGGACAGCCCGGGCACGGGGAAGGTGGCACGGGATCGCTTTCCTC
TGAACGCTTCTCGCTGCTCTTTGAGCCTGCAGACACCTGGGGGGATACGGGGAAAAAGCTAGGCTGAAAG
ACCGGTTCTTAGAATGACACGCGCCTGGGAGCTCACGGGGACAGCCCCCCCCCAAAGCCCCCAGGGATGT
AATTACGTCCCTCCCCCGCTAGGGGGCAGCAGCGAGCCGCCCGGGGCTCCGCTCCGGTCCGGCGCTCCCC
CCGCATCCCCGAGCCGGCAGCGTGCGGGGACAGCCCGGGCACGGGGAAGGTGGCACGGGATCGCTTTCCT
CTGAACGCTTCTCGCTGCTCTTTGAGCCTGCAGACACCTGGGGGGATACGGGGAAAAAGCTAACTTCTGA
GACGACAACTTTGTATAGAAAAGTTGGCTCCGAATTCGCCCTTGACAGCAGAGATCCAGTTTGGTTAATT
AATTGGCTCCGGTGCCCGTCAGTGGGCAGAGCGCACATCGCCCACAGTCCCCGAGAAGTTGTGGGGAGGG
GTCGGCAATTGAACCGGTGCCTAGAGAAGGTGGCGCGGGGTAAACTGGGAAAGTGATGTCGTGTACTGGC
TCCGCCTTTTTCCCGAGGGTGGGGGAGAACCGTATATAAGTGCAGTAGTCGCCGTGAACGTTCTTTTTCG
CAACGGGTTTGCCGCCAGAACACAGGTAAGTGCCGTGTGTGGTTCCCGCGGGCCTGGCCTCTTTACGGGT
TATGGCCCTTGCGTGCCTTGAATTACTTCCACCTGGCTGCAGTACGTGATTCTTGATCCCGAGCTTCGGG
TTGGAAGTGGGTGGGAGAGTTCGAGGCCTTGCGCTTAAGGAGCCCCTTCGCCTCGTGCTTGAGTTGAGGC
CTGGCCTGGGCGCTGGGGCCGCCGCGTGCGAATCTGGTGGCACCTTCGCGCCTGTCTCGCTGCTTTCGAT
AAGTCTCTAGCCATTTAAAATTTTTGATGACCTGCTGCGACGCTTTTTTTCTGGCAAGATAGTCTTGTAA
ATGCGGGCCAAGATCTGCACACTGGTATTTCGGTTTTTGGGGCCGCGGGCGGCGACGGGGCCCGTGCGTC
CCAGCGCACATGTTCGGCGAGGCGGGGCCTGCGAGCGCGGCCACCGAGAATCGGACGGGGGTAGTCTCAA
GCTGGCCGGCCTGCTCTGGTGCCTGGCCTCGCGCCGCCGTGTATCGCCCCGCCCTGGGCGGCAAGGCTGG
CCCGGTCGGCACCAGTTGCGTGAGCGGAAAGATGGCCGCTTCCCGGCCCTGCTGCAGGGAGCTCAAAATG
GAGGACGCGGCGCTCGGGAGAGCGGGCGGGTGAGTCACCCACACAAAGGAAAAGGGCCTTTCCGTCCTCA
GCCGTCGCTTCATGTGACTCCACGGAGTACCGGGCGCCGTCCAGGCACCTCGATTAGTTCTCGAGCTTTT
GGAGTACGTCGTCTTTAGGTTGGGGGGAGGGGTTTTATGCGATGGAGTTTCCCCACACTGAGTGGGTGGA
GACTGAAGTTAGGCCAGCTTGGCACTTGATGTAATTCTCCTTGGAATTTGCCCTTTTTGAGTTTGGATCT
TGGTTCATTCTCAAGCCTCAGACAGTGGTTCAAAGTTTTTTTCTTCCATTTCAGGTGTCGTGAGAAGGGC
GAATTCGACCCAAGTTTGTACAAAAAAGCAGGCTGGATCCAGGTGCCACCATGGTGAGCGAGCTGATTAA
GGAGAACATGCACATGAAGCTGTACATGGAGGGCACCGTGAACAACCACCACTTCAAGTGCACATCCGAG
GGCGAAGGCAAGCCCTACGAGGGCACCCAGACCATGAGAATCAAGGCGGTCGAGGGCGGCCCTCTCCCCT
TCGCCTTCGACATCCTGGCTACCAGCTTCATGTACGGCAGCAAAACCTTCATCAACCACACCCAGGGCAT
CCCCGACTTCTTTAAGCAGTCCTTCCCCGAGGGCTTCACATGGGAGAGAGTCACCACATACGAAGATGGG
GGCGTGCTGACCGCTACCCAGGACACCAGCCTCCAGGACGGCTGCCTCATCTACAACGTCAAGATCAGAG
GGGTGAACTTCCCATCCAACGGCCCTGTGATGCAGAAGAAAACACTCGGCTGGGAGGCCTCCACCGAGAC
ACTGTACCCCGCTGACGGCGGCCTGGAAGGCAGAGCCGACATGGCCCTGAAGCTCGTGGGCGGGGGCCAC
CTGATCTGCAACCTTAAGACCACATACAGATCCAAGAAACCCGCTAAGAACCTCAAGATGCCCGGCGTCT
ACTATGTGGACAGGAGACTGGAAAGAATCAAGGAGGCCGACAAAGAGACATACGTCGAGCAGCACGAGGT
GGCTGTGGCCAGATACTGCGACCTCCCTAGCAAACTGGGGCACAAACTTAATTGAGAATTCTACCACCCA
GCTTTCTTGTACAAAGTGGTACGTCTCAAGACCAGAGGTCTCTGCTTTCGACTGTACTTTCCAGGATTCA
TTAACTACTTTCCAGGATTCATTAACTACTTTCCAGGATTCATTAACTACTTTCCAGGATTCATTAACTC
AACCAGAAGAGACCTGTGCTTCACTCCTCAGGTGCAGGCTGCCTATCAGAAGGTGGTGGCTGGTGTGGCC
AATGCCCTGGCTCACAAATACCACTGAGATCTTTTTCCCTCTGCCAAAAATTATGGGGACATCATGAAGC
CCCTTGAGCATCTGACTTCTGGCTAATAAAGGAAATTTATTTTCATTGCAATAGTGTGTTGGAATTTTTT
GTGTCTCTCACTCGGAAGGACATATGGGAGGGCAAATCATTTAAAACATCAGAATGAGTATTTGGTTTAG
AGTTTGGCAACATATGCCCATATGCTGGCTGCCATGAACAAAGGTTGGCTATAAAGAGGTCATCAGTATA
TGAAACAGCCCCCTGCTGTCCATTCCTTATTCCATAGAAAAGCCTTGACTTGAGGTTAGATTTTTTTTAT
ATTTTGTTTTGTGTTATTTTTTTCTTTAACATCCCTAAAATTTTCCTTACATGTTTTACTAGCCAGATTT
TTCCTCCTCTCCTGACTACTCCCAGTCATAGCTGTCCCTCTTCTCTTATGGAGATCCCGAGCGGTGCGTT
TTTATGCTTGTAGTATTGTATAATGTTTTTAAGATCCAAGCTTCTGACCTCTTCTCTTCCTCCCACAGGG
CCTCGAGACAATTGCATCGATGGTACCAGTGAAAGTCTGCAATGAATTCGAGTTGGCGCGCCTGTCATTC
TAAATCTCTCTTTCAGCCTAAAGCTTTTTCCCCGTATCCCCCCAGGTGTCTGCAGGCTCAAAGAGCAGCG
AGAAGCGTTCAGAGGAAAGCGATCCCGTGCCACCTTCCCCGTGCCCGGGCTGTCCCCGCACGCTGCCGGC
TCGGGGATGCGGGGGGAGCGCCGGACCGGAGCGGAGCCCCGGGCGGCTCGCTGCTGCCCCCTAGCGGGGG
AGGGACGTAATTACATCCCTGGGGGCTTTGGGAGGGGGCTGTCCCCGTGAGCTCCCAGGCGCGCCTGTCA
TTCTAAATCTCTCTTTCAGCCTAAAGCTTTTTCCCCGTATCCCCCCAGGTGTCTGCAGGCTCAAAGAGCA
GCGAGAAGCGTTCAGAGGAAAGCGATCCCGTGCCACCTTCCCCGTGCCCGGGCTGTCCCCGCACGCTGCC
GGCTCGGGGATGCGGGGGGAGCGCCGGACCGGAGCGGAGCCCCGGGCGGCTCGCTGCTGCCCCCTAGCGG
GGGAGGGACGTAATTACATCCCTGGGGGCTTTGGGGGGGGGCTGTCCCCGTGAGCTCCCAGGCGCGCCAA
CTCGGTACCGTATCGATGTCGACGTTAACGCTAGTGATATCAACTTTGTATAGAAAAGTTGGCTCCGAAT
TCGCCCTTGACAGCAGAGATCCAGTTTGGTTAATTAATTGGCTCCGGTGCCCGTCAGTGGGCAGAGCGCA
CATCGCCCACAGTCCCCGAGAAGTTGTGGGGAGGGGTCGGCAATTGAACCGGTGCCTAGAGAAGGTGGCG
CGGGGTAAACTGGGAAAGTGATGTCGTGTACTGGCTCCGCCTTTTTCCCGAGGGTGGGGGAGAACCGTAT
ATAAGTGCAGTAGTCGCCGTGAACGTTCTTTTTCGCAACGGGTTTGCCGCCAGAACACAGGTAAGTGCCG
TGTGTGGTTCCCGCGGGCCTGGCCTCTTTACGGGTTATGGCCCTTGCGTGCCTTGAATTACTTCCACCTG
GCTGCAGTACGTGATTCTTGATCCCGAGCTTCGGGTTGGAAGTGGGTGGGAGAGTTCGAGGCCTTGCGCT
TAAGGAGCCCCTTCGCCTCGTGCTTGAGTTGAGGCCTGGCCTGGGCGCTGGGGCCGCCGCGTGCGAATCT
GGTGGCACCTTCGCGCCTGTCTCGCTGCTTTCGATAAGTCTCTAGCCATTTAAAATTTTTGATGACCTGC
TGCGACGCTTTTTTTCTGGCAAGATAGTCTTGTAAATGCGGGCCAAGATCTGCACACTGGTATTTCGGTT
TTTGGGGCCGCGGGCGGCGACGGGGCCCGTGCGTCCCAGCGCACATGTTCGGCGAGGCGGGGCCTGCGAG
CGCGGCCACCGAGAATCGGACGGGGGTAGTCTCAAGCTGGCCGGCCTGCTCTGGTGCCTGGCCTCGCGCC
GCCGTGTATCGCCCCGCCCTGGGCGGCAAGGCTGGCCCGGTCGGCACCAGTTGCGTGAGCGGAAAGATGG
CCGCTTCCCGGCCCTGCTGCAGGGAGCTCAAAATGGAGGACGCGGCGCTCGGGAGAGCGGGCGGGTGAGT
CACCCACACAAAGGAAAAGGGCCTTTCCGTCCTCAGCCGTCGCTTCATGTGACTCCACGGAGTACCGGGC
GCCGTCCAGGCACCTCGATTAGTTCTCGAGCTTTTGGAGTACGTCGTCTTTAGGTTGGGGGGAGGGGTTT
TATGCGATGGAGTTTCCCCACACTGAGTGGGTGGAGACTGAAGTTAGGCCAGCTTGGCACTTGATGTAAT
TCTCCTTGGAATTTGCCCTTTTTGAGTTTGGATCTTGGTTCATTCTCAAGCCTCAGACAGTGGTTCAAAG
TTTTTTTCTTCCATTTCAGGTGTCGTGAGAAGGGCGAATTCGACCCAAGTTTGTACAAAAAAGCAGGCTC
GCCACCATGGTGAGCAAGGGCGAGGAGCTGTTCACCGGGGTGGTGCCCATCCTGGTCGAGCTGGACGGCG
ACGTAAACGGCCACAAGTTCAGCGTGAGGGGCGAGGGCGAGGGCGATGCCACCAACGGCAAGCTGACCCT
GAAGTTCATCTGCACCACCGGCAAGCTGCCCGTGCCCTGGCCCACCCTCGTGACCACCCTGAGCCACGGC
GTGCAGTGCTTCGCCCGCTACCCCGACCACATGAAGCAGCACGACTTCTTCAAGTCCGCCATGCCCGAAG
GCTACGTCCAGGAGCGCACCATCTTCTTCAAGGACGACGGCACCTACAAGACCCGCGCCGAGGTGAAGTT
CGAGGGCGACACCCTAGTGAACCGCATCGAGCTGAAGGGCGTCGACTTCAAGGAGGACGGCAACATCCTG
GGGCACAAGCTGGAGTACAACTTCAACAGCCACAACATCTATATCATGGCCGTCAAGCAGAAGAACGGCA
TCAAGGTGAACTTCAAGATCCGCCACAACGTGGAGGACGGCAGCGTGCAGCTCGCCGACCACTACCAGCA
GAACACCCCCATCGGCGACGGCCCCGTGCTGCTGCCCGACAGCCACTACCTGAGCACCCAGTCCGTGCTG
AGCAAAGACCCCAACGAGAAGCGCGATCACATGGTCCTGCTGGAGTTCCGCACCGCCGCCGGGATCACTC
TCGGCATGGACGAGCTGTACAAGTAATACCACCCAGCTTTCTTGTACAAAGTGGTACGCGTGAATTCACT
CCTCAGGTGCAGGCTGCCTATCAGAAGGTGGTGGCTGGTGTGGCCAATGCCCTGGCTCACAAATACCACT
GAGATCTTTTTCCCTCTGCCAAAAATTATGGGGACATCATGAAGCCCCTTGAGCATCTGACTTCTGGCTA
ATAAAGGAAATTTATTTTCATTGCAATAGTGTGTTGGAATTTTTTGTGTCTCTCACTCGGAAGGACATAT
GGGAGGGCAAATCATTTAAAACATCAGAATGAGTATTTGGTTTAGAGTTTGGCAACATATGCCCATATGC
TGGCTGCCATGAACAAAGGTTGGCTATAAAGAGGTCATCAGTATATGAAACAGCCCCCTGCTGTCCATTC
CTTATTCCATAGAAAAGCCTTGACTTGAGGTTAGATTTTTTTTATATTTTGTTTTGTGTTATTTTTTTCT
TTAACATCCCTAAAATTTTCCTTACATGTTTTACTAGCCAGATTTTTCCTCCTCTCCTGACTACTCCCAG
TCATAGCTGTCCCTCTTCTCTTATGGAGATCCCTCGACCTGCAGCCCAAGCTTGGCGTAATCATGGTCAT
AGCTGTTTCCTGTGTGAAATTGTTATCCGCTCACAATTCCACACAACATACGAGCCGGAAGCATAAAGTG
TAAAGCCTGGGGTGCCTAATGAGTGAGCTAACTCACATTAATTGCGTTGCGCTCACTGCCCGCTTTCCAG
TCGGGAAACCTGTCGTGCCAGCGGATCGACAGTACTAAGCTTGGTCTAATACCCAATCTCTCGTCTTATC
CAGATGTTTTATACGCCTCTGGCCCGTGTCTCAAAATCTCTGATGTTACATTGCACAAGATAAAATAATA
TCATCATGAACAATAAAACTGTCTGCTTACATAAACAGTAATACAAGGGGTGTTATGAGCCATATTCAAC
GGGAAACGTCGAGGCCGCGATTAAATTCCAACATGGATGCTGATTTATATGGGTATAAATGGGCTCGCGA
TAATGTCGGGCAATCAGGTGCGACAATCTATCGCTTGTATGGGAAGCCCGATGCGCCAGAGTTGTTTCTG
AAACATGGCAAAGGTAGCGTTGCCAATGATGTTACAGATGAGATGGTCAGACTAAACTGGCTGACGGAAT
TTATGCCTCTTCCGACCATCAAGCATTTTATCCGTACTCCTGATGATGCATGGTTACTCACCACTGCGAT
CCCCGGAAAAACAGCATTCCAGGTATTAGAAGAATATCCTGATTCAGGTGAAAATATTGTTGATGCGCTG
GCAGTGTTCCTGCGCCGGTTGCATTCGATTCCTGTTTGTAATTGTCCTTTTAACAGCGATCGCGTATTTC
GTCTCGCTCAGGCGCAATCACGAATGAATAACGGTTTGGTTGATGCGAGTGATTTTGATGACGAGCGTAA
TGGCTGGCCTGTTGAACAAGTCTGGAAAGAAATGCATAAACTTTTGCCATTCTCACCGGATTCAGTCGTC
ACTCATGGTGATTTCTCACTTGATAACCTTATTTTTGACGAGGGGAAATTAATAGGTTGTATTGATGTTG
GACGAGTCGGAATCGCAGACCGATACCAGGATCTTGCCATCCTATGGAACTGCCTCGGTGAGTTTTCTCC
TTCATTACAGAAACGGCTTTTTCAAAAATATGGTATTGATAATCCTGATATGAATAAATTGCAGTTTCAT
TTGATGCTCGATGAGTTTTTCTAATCAGAATTGGTTAATTGGTTGTAACACTGGCAGAGCATTACGCTGA
CTTGACGGGACGGCGCAAGCTCATGACCAAAATCCCTTAACGTGAGTTACGCGTCGTTCCACTGAGCGTC
AGAGGTATCACTAGTATTACAGAGGTAAGTTATAACAGTCGCCTAACCC
