>Addgene plasmid #103651 | LSB-hsa-miR-569 | depositor partial sequence | sequence record 196351 | hsa-miR-569 target
ACTTTCCAGGATTCATTAACT
